Addgene plasmid #249214: pLenti-hNRP2-gRNA2
Purpose: NRP2 CRISPR KO
Depositing lab: Weihong Tan. Depositing organization: Hangzhou Institute of Medicine, Chinese Academy of Sciences. Publication: SPARK-seq: A high-throughput platform for aptamer discovery and kinetic profiling. Luo G, Song J, Fu Y, Jiang Y, Gao Y, Zhong Z, Li L, Wei Y, Jia HR, Guo L, Fu T, Wu Q, Tan W. Science. 2026 Jan;391(6780):eadv6127. doi: 10.1126/science.adv6127. Epub 2026 Jan 1. PubMed 41477891.
Backbone
  Vector backbone: pLenti-sgRNA
  Backbone manufacturer: Eric Lander and David Sabatini, Addgene plasmid #71409
  Vector type: Lentiviral, CRISPR
Growth in bacteria
  Bacterial resistance: Ampicillin, 100 μg/mL
  Growth temperature: 37°C
  Growth strain: NEB Stable
  Copy number: High Copy
Gene/Insert
  Gene/Insert name: NRP2
  gRNA/shRNA sequence: GAAGTCAGCACTAATGGAG
  Species: H. sapiens (human)
  Entrez Gene: NRP2 (a.k.a. NP2, NPN2, PRO2714, VEGF165R2)
  Promoter: U6
  Cloning method: Restriction Enzyme; 5′ cloning site Unknown (unknown if destroyed)
Terms and licenses: Academic/Nonprofit Terms; Industry Terms: Not Available to Industry
How to cite: pLenti-hNRP2-gRNA2 was a gift from Weihong Tan (Addgene plasmid # 249214 ; http://n2t.net/addgene:249214 ; RRID:Addgene_249214)
