[The description below was written by a language model from this plasmid's Addgene catalogue record and pLannotate feature annotations shown in this document.]
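Description:
pLenti-hNRP2-gRNA2 is a lentiviral CRISPR guide-expression plasmid of about 7.3 kb, built on the pLenti-sgRNA backbone and intended for knockout of human NRP2 (neuropilin 2). It is propagated in E. coli as a high-copy plasmid through a ColE1/pUC-type origin and selected with ampicillin via the β-lactamase gene. The bacterial portion also carries an f1 origin and remnants of a lac/lacZα cloning region flanked by T7 and T3 promoters.

The viral portion has a third-generation, self-inactivating layout. An RSV promoter drives a truncated HIV-1 5' LTR in place of the native U3, followed by the Ψ packaging signal with a partial gag sequence, the Rev response element for Rev-dependent export of the genomic RNA, a cPPT/CTS element, and a ΔU3 3' LTR followed by an SV40 polyadenylation signal and SV40 origin. Between the LTRs, a human U6 RNA polymerase III promoter drives the NRP2-targeting spacer fused to the Streptococcus pyogenes Cas9 guide RNA scaffold. The short unannotated gap between the U6 promoter and the scaffold in the feature table corresponds to the position of the spacer. Downstream, an EF-1α core promoter expresses puromycin N-acetyltransferase, with a WPRE to enhance transcript expression, allowing puromycin selection of transduced mammalian cells.

No Cas9 coding sequence is annotated, so the nuclease must be provided separately, for example from a Cas9-expressing cell line or a second vector. The name suggests it is one of several NRP2 guides in a set, though the record does not describe the others. Its stated use is generating NRP2 knockout cells.
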