Features (pLannotate 1.2.2; 27 found; start..end, strand, type, name):
      5..231     +  promoter       RSV promoter: Rous sarcoma virus enhancer/promoter
    232..412     +  LTR            5' LTR (truncated): truncated 5' long terminal repeat (LTR) from HIV-1
    459..584     +  misc_feature   HIV-1 Ψ: packaging signal of human immunodeficiency virus type 1
    568..931     +  CDS            HIV-1 gag (fragment): gag protein from human immunodeficiency virus 1; gag
   1077..1310    +  misc_feature   RRE: The Rev response element (RRE) of HIV-1 allows for Rev-dependent mRNA export from the nucleus to the cytoplasm.
   1687..1713    +  CDS            Rev (fragment): human immunodeficiency virus 1 (HIV-1) Rev protein; rev; enhances nuclear export of unspliced and incompletely spliced viral mRNAs
   1717..1957    +  promoter       U6 promoter: RNA polymerase III promoter for human U6 snRNA
   1986..2061    +  misc_RNA       gRNA scaffold: guide RNA scaffold for the Streptococcus pyogenes CRISPR/Cas9 system
   2109..2226    +  misc_feature   cPPT/CTS: central polypurine tract and central termination sequence of HIV-1
   2295..2506    +  promoter       EF-1α core promoter: core promoter for human elongation factor EF-1α
   2532..3131    +  CDS            PuroR (fragment): puromycin N-acetyltransferase; pac from Streptomyces; confers resistance to puromycin
   3147..3735    +  misc_feature   WPRE: woodchuck hepatitis virus posttranscriptional regulatory element
   3786..3805    +  misc_feature   cPPT/CTS (fragment): central polypurine tract and central termination sequence of HIV-1
   3807..4040    +  LTR            3' LTR (ΔU3): self-inactivating 3' long terminal repeat (LTR) from HIV-1
   4118..4239    +  polyA_signal   SV40 poly(A) signal: SV40 polyadenylation signal
   4279..4414    +  rep_origin     SV40 ori: SV40 origin of replication
   4435..4453    -  promoter       T7 promoter: promoter for bacteriophage T7 RNA polymerase
   4461..4616    +  CDS            lacZα (fragment): LacZα fragment of β-galactosidase; lacZ fragment
   4621..5049    +  rep_origin     f1 ori (sequence partly withheld): f1 bacteriophage origin of replication; arrow indicates direction of (+) strand synthesis
   5102..5206    +  promoter       AmpR promoter: bla
   5207..6067    +  CDS            AmpR: β-lactamase; bla; confers resistance to ampicillin, carbenicillin, and related antibiotics
   6238..6826    +  rep_origin     ori: high-copy-number ColE1/pMB1/pBR322/pUC origin of replication
   7009..7101    +  CDS            lacI (fragment): lac repressor; lacI; The lac repressor binds to the lac operator to inhibit transcription in E. coli. This inhibition can be relieved by adding lactose or isopropyl-β-D-thiogalactopyranoside (IPTG).
   7114..7135    +  protein_bind   CAP binding site: CAP binding activates transcription in the presence of cAMP. E. coli catabolite activator protein
   7150..7180    +  promoter       lac promoter: promoter for the E. coli lac operon
   7188..7204    +  protein_bind   lac operator: The lac repressor binds to the lac operator to inhibit transcription in E. coli. This inhibition can be relieved by adding lactose or isopropyl-β-D-thiogalactopyranoside (IPTG). lac repressor encoded by lacI
   7249..7267    +  promoter       T3 promoter: promoter for bacteriophage T3 RNA polymerase
>Addgene plasmid #249214 | pLenti-hNRP2-gRNA2 | addgene full sequence | sequence record 499759 | Addgene NGS Result
TTAATGTAGTCTTATGCAATACTCTTGTAGTCTTGCAACATGGTAACGATGAGTTAGCAACATGCCTTAC
AAGGAGAGAAAAAGCACCGTGCATGCCGATTGGTGGAAGTAAGGTGGTACGATCGTGCCTTATTAGGAAG
GCAACAGACGGGTCTGACATGGATTGGACGAACCACTGAATTGCCGCATTGCAGAGATATTGTATTTAAG
TGCCTAGCTCGATACATAAACGGGTCTCTCTGGTTAGACCAGATCTGAGCCTGGGAGCTCTCTGGCTAAC
TAGGGAACCCACTGCTTAAGCCTCAATAAAGCTTGCCTTGAGTGCTTCAAGTAGTGTGTGCCCGTCTGTT
GTGTGACTCTGGTAACTAGAGATCCCTCAGACCCTTTTAGTCAGTGTGGAAAATCTCTAGCAGTGGCGCC
CGAACAGGGACTTGAAAGCGAAAGGGAAACCAGAGGAGCTCTCTCGACGCAGGACTCGGCTTGCTGAAGC
GCGCACGGCAAGAGGCGAGGGGCGGCGACTGGTGAGTACGCCAAAAATTTTGACTAGCGGAGGCTAGAAG
GAGAGAGATGGGTGCGAGAGCGTCAGTATTAAGCGGGGGAGAATTAGATCGCGATGGGAAAAAATTCGGT
TAAGGCCAGGGGGAAAGAAAAAATATAAATTAAAACATATAGTATGGGCAAGCAGGGAGCTAGAACGATT
CGCAGTTAATCCTGGCCTGTTAGAAACATCAGAAGGCTGTAGACAAATACTGGGACAGCTACAACCATCC
CTTCAGACAGGATCAGAAGAACTTAGATCATTATATAATACAGTAGCAACCCTCTATTGTGTGCATCAAA
GGATAGAGATAAAAGACACCAAGGAAGCTTTAGACAAGATAGAGGAAGAGCAAAACAAAAGTAAGACCAC
CGCACAGCAAGCGGCCGCTGATCTTCAGACCTGGAGGAGGAGATATGAGGGACAATTGGAGAAGTGAATT
ATATAAATATAAAGTAGTAAAAATTGAACCATTAGGAGTAGCACCCACCAAGGCAAAGAGAAGAGTGGTG
CAGAGAGAAAAAAGAGCAGTGGGAATAGGAGCTTTGTTCCTTGGGTTCTTGGGAGCAGCAGGAAGCACTA
TGGGCGCAGCGTCAATGACGCTGACGGTACAGGCCAGACAATTATTGTCTGGTATAGTGCAGCAGCAGAA
CAATTTGCTGAGGGCTATTGAGGCGCAACAGCATCTGTTGCAACTCACAGTCTGGGGCATCAAGCAGCTC
CAGGCAAGAATCCTGGCTGTGGAAAGATACCTAAAGGATCAACAGCTCCTGGGGATTTGGGGTTGCTCTG
GAAAACTCATTTGCACCACTGCTGTGCCTTGGAATGCTAGTTGGAGTAATAAATCTCTGGAACAGATTTG
GAATCACACGACCTGGATGGAGTGGGACAGAGAAATTAACAATTACACAAGCTTAATACACTCCTTAATT
GAAGAATCGCAAAACCAGCAAGAAAAGAATGAACAAGAATTATTGGAATTAGATAAATGGGCAAGTTTGT
GGAATTGGTTTAACATAACAAATTGGCTGTGGTATATAAAATTATTCATAATGATAGTAGGAGGCTTGGT
AGGTTTAAGAATAGTTTTTGCTGTACTTTCTATAGTGAATAGAGTTAGGCAGGGATATTCACCATTATCG
TTTCAGACCCACCTCCCAACCCCGAGGGGACCCAGAGAGGGCCTATTTCCCATGATTCCTTCATATTTGC
ATATACGATACAAGGCTGTTAGAGAGATAATTAGAATTAATTTGACTGTAAACACAAAGATATTAGTACA
AAATACGTGACGTAGAAAGTAATAATTTCTTGGGTAGTTTGCAGTTTTAAAATTATGTTTTAAAATGGAC
TATCATATGCTTACCGTAACTTGAAAGTATTTCGATTTCTTGGCTTTATATATCTTGTGGAAAGGACGAA
ACACCGGAAGTCAGCACTAATGGAGGTTTTAGAGCTAGAAATAGCAAGTTAAAATAAGGCTAGTCCGTTA
TCAACTTGAAAAAGTGGCACCGAGTCGGTGCTTTTTTGAATTCTAGATCTTGAGACAAATGGCAGTATTC
ATCCACAATTTTAAAAGAAAAGGGGGGATTGGGGGGTACAGTGCAGGGGAAAGAATAGTAGACATAATAG
CAACAGACATACAAACTAAAGAATTACAAAAACAAATTACAAAAATTCAAAATTTTCGGGTTTATTACAG
GGACAGCAGAGATCCACTTTGGCGCCGGCTCGAGTGGCTCCGGTGCCCGTCAGTGGGCAGAGCGCACATC
GCCCACAGTCCCCGAGAAGTTGGGGGGAGGGGTCGGCAATTGAACCGGTGCCTAGAGAAGGTGGCGCGGG
GTAAACTGGGAAAGTGATGTCGTGTACTGGCTCCGCCTTTTTCCCGAGGGTGGGGGAGAACCGTATATAA
GTGCAGTAGTCGCCGTGAACGTTCTTTTTCGCAACGGGTTTGCCGCCAGAACACAGGTGTCGTGACGCGG
GATCCGCCACCATGACCGAGTACAAGCCCACGGTGCGCCTCGCCACCCGCGACGACGTCCCCAGGGCCGT
ACGCACCCTCGCCGCCGCGTTCGCCGACTACCCCGCCACGCGCCACACCGTCGATCCGGACCGCCACATC
GAGCGGGTCACCGAGCTGCAAGAACTCTTCCTCACGCGCGTCGGGCTCGACATCGGCAAGGTGTGGGTCG
CGGACGACGGCGCCGCGGTGGCGGTCTGGACCACGCCGGAGAGCGTCGAAGCGGGGGCGGTGTTCGCCGA
GATCGGCCCGCGCATGGCCGAGTTGAGCGGTTCCCGGCTGGCCGCGCAGCAACAGATGGAAGGCCTCCTG
GCGCCGCACCGGCCCAAGGAGCCCGCGTGGTTCCTGGCCACCGTCGGAGTCTCGCCCGACCACCAGGGCA
AGGGTCTGGGCAGCGCCGTCGTGCTCCCCGGAGTGGAGGCGGCCGAGCGCGCCGGGGTGCCCGCCTTCCT
GGAGACCTCCGCGCCCCGCAACCTCCCCTTCTACGAGCGGCTCGGCTTCACCGTCACCGCCGACGTCGAG
GTGCCCGAAGGACCGCGCACCTGGTGCATGACCCGCAAGCCCGGTGCCTGAACGCGTTAAGTCGACAATC
AACCTCTGGATTACAAAATTTGTGAAAGATTGACTGGTATTCTTAACTATGTTGCTCCTTTTACGCTATG
TGGATACGCTGCTTTAATGCCTTTGTATCATGCTATTGCTTCCCGTATGGCTTTCATTTTCTCCTCCTTG
TATAAATCCTGGTTGCTGTCTCTTTATGAGGAGTTGTGGCCCGTTGTCAGGCAACGTGGCGTGGTGTGCA
CTGTGTTTGCTGACGCAACCCCCACTGGTTGGGGCATTGCCACCACCTGTCAGCTCCTTTCCGGGACTTT
CGCTTTCCCCCTCCCTATTGCCACGGCGGAACTCATCGCCGCCTGCCTTGCCCGCTGCTGGACAGGGGCT
CGGCTGTTGGGCACTGACAATTCCGTGGTGTTGTCGGGGAAATCATCGTCCTTTCCTTGGCTGCTCGCCT
GTGTTGCCACCTGGATTCTGCGCGGGACGTCCTTCTGCTACGTCCCTTCGGCCCTCAATCCAGCGGACCT
TCCTTCCCGCGGCCTGCTGCCGGCTCTGCGGCCTCTTCCGCGTCTTCGCCTTCGCCCTCAGACGAGTCGG
ATCTCCCTTTGGGCCGCCTCCCCGCGTCGACTTTAAGACCAATGACTTACAAGGCAGCTGTAGATCTTAG
CCACTTTTTAAAAGAAAAGGGGGGACTGGAAGGGCTAATTCACTCCCAACGAAGACAAGATCTGCTTTTT
GCTTGTACTGGGTCTCTCTGGTTAGACCAGATCTGAGCCTGGGAGCTCTCTGGCTAACTAGGGAACCCAC
TGCTTAAGCCTCAATAAAGCTTGCCTTGAGTGCTTCAAGTAGTGTGTGCCCGTCTGTTGTGTGACTCTGG
TAACTAGAGATCCCTCAGACCCTTTTAGTCAGTGTGGAAAATCTCTAGCAGTACGTATAGTAGTTCATGT
CATCTTATTATTCAGTATTTATAACTTGCAAAGAAATGAATATCAGAGAGTGAGAGGAACTTGTTTATTG
CAGCTTATAATGGTTACAAATAAAGCAATAGCATCACAAATTTCACAAATAAAGCATTTTTTTCACTGCA
TTCTAGTTGTGGTTTGTCCAAACTCATCAATGTATCTTATCATGTCTGGCTCTAGCTATCCCGCCCCTAA
CTCCGCCCATCCCGCCCCTAACTCCGCCCAGTTCCGCCCATTCTCCGCCCCATGGCTGACTAATTTTTTT
TATTTATGCAGAGGCCGAGGCCGCCTCGGCCTCTGAGCTATTCCAGAAGTAGTGAGGAGGCTTTTTTGGA
GGCCTAGGGACGTACCCAATTCGCCCTATAGTGAGTCGTATTACGCGCGCTCACTGGCCGTCGTTTTACA
ACGTCGTGACTGGGAAAACCCTGGCGTTACCCAACTTAATCGCCTTGCAGCACATCCCCCTTTCGCCAGC
TGGCGTAATAGCGAAGAGGCCCGCACCGATCGCCCTTCCCAACAGTTGCGCAGCCTGAATGGCGAATGGG
[124 nt withheld, positions 4621-4744]
C
[91 nt withheld, positions 4746-4836]
A
[49 nt withheld, positions 4838-4886]
CCTTTGACGTTGGAGTCCACGTTCTTT
[37 nt withheld, positions 4914-4950]
ACCCTATCTCGGTCTATTCTTTTGATTTATAAGGGATTTTGCCGATTTCGGCCTATTGGTTAAAAAATGA
GCTGATTTAACAAAAATTTAACGCGAATTTTAACAAAATATTAACGCTTACAATTTAGGTGGCACTTTTC
GGGGAAATGTGCGCGGAACCCCTATTTGTTTATTTTTCTAAATACATTCAAATATGTATCCGCTCATGAG
ACAATAACCCTGATAAATGCTTCAATAATATTGAAAAAGGAAGAGTATGAGTATTCAACATTTCCGTGTC
GCCCTTATTCCCTTTTTTGCGGCATTTTGCCTTCCTGTTTTTGCTCACCCAGAAACGCTGGTGAAAGTAA
AAGATGCTGAAGATCAGTTGGGTGCACGAGTGGGTTACATCGAACTGGATCTCAACAGCGGTAAGATCCT
TGAGAGTTTTCGCCCCGAAGAACGTTTTCCAATGATGAGCACTTTTAAAGTTCTGCTATGTGGCGCGGTA
TTATCCCGTATTGACGCCGGGCAAGAGCAACTCGGTCGCCGCATACACTATTCTCAGAATGACTTGGTTG
AGTACTCACCAGTCACAGAAAAGCATCTTACGGATGGCATGACAGTAAGAGAATTATGCAGTGCTGCCAT
AACCATGAGTGATAACACTGCGGCCAACTTACTTCTGACAACGATCGGAGGACCGAAGGAGCTAACCGCT
TTTTTGCACAACATGGGGGATCATGTAACTCGCCTTGATCGTTGGGAACCGGAGCTGAATGAAGCCATAC
CAAACGACGAGCGTGACACCACGATGCCTGTAGCAATGGCAACAACGTTGCGCAAACTATTAACTGGCGA
ACTACTTACTCTAGCTTCCCGGCAACAATTAATAGACTGGATGGAGGCGGATAAAGTTGCAGGACCACTT
CTGCGCTCGGCCCTTCCGGCTGGCTGGTTTATTGCTGATAAATCTGGAGCCGGTGAGCGTGGGTCTCGCG
GTATCATTGCAGCACTGGGGCCAGATGGTAAGCCCTCCCGTATCGTAGTTATCTACACGACGGGGAGTCA
GGCAACTATGGATGAACGAAATAGACAGATCGCTGAGATAGGTGCCTCACTGATTAAGCATTGGTAACTG
TCAGACCAAGTTTACTCATATATACTTTAGATTGATTTAAAACTTCATTTTTAATTTAAAAGGATCTAGG
TGAAGATCCTTTTTGATAATCTCATGACCAAAATCCCTTAACGTGAGTTTTCGTTCCACTGAGCGTCAGA
CCCCGTAGAAAAGATCAAAGGATCTTCTTGAGATCCTTTTTTTCTGCGCGTAATCTGCTGCTTGCAAACA
AAAAAACCACCGCTACCAGCGGTGGTTTGTTTGCCGGATCAAGAGCTACCAACTCTTTTTCCGAAGGTAA
CTGGCTTCAGCAGAGCGCAGATACCAAATACTGTTCTTCTAGTGTAGCCGTAGTTAGGCCACCACTTCAA
GAACTCTGTAGCACCGCCTACATACCTCGCTCTGCTAATCCTGTTACCAGTGGCTGCTGCCAGTGGCGAT
AAGTCGTGTCTTACCGGGTTGGACTCAAGACGATAGTTACCGGATAAGGCGCAGCGGTCGGGCTGAACGG
GGGGTTCGTGCACACAGCCCAGCTTGGAGCGAACGACCTACACCGAACTGAGATACCTACAGCGTGAGCT
ATGAGAAAGCGCCACGCTTCCCGAAGGGAGAAAGGCGGACAGGTATCCGGTAAGCGGCAGGGTCGGAACA
GGAGAGCGCACGAGGGAGCTTCCAGGGGGAAACGCCTGGTATCTTTATAGTCCTGTCGGGTTTCGCCACC
TCTGACTTGAGCGTCGATTTTTGTGATGCTCGTCAGGGGGGCGGAGCCTATGGAAAAACGCCAGCAACGC
GGCCTTTTTACGGTTCCTGGCCTTTTGCTGGCCTTTTGCTCACATGTTCTTTCCTGCGTTATCCCCTGAT
TCTGTGGATAACCGTATTACCGCCTTTGAGTGAGCTGATACCGCTCGCCGCAGCCGAACGACCGAGCGCA
GCGAGTCAGTGAGCGAGGAAGCGGAAGAGCGCCCAATACGCAAACCGCCTCTCCCCGCGCGTTGGCCGAT
TCATTAATGCAGCTGGCACGACAGGTTTCCCGACTGGAAAGCGGGCAGTGAGCGCAACGCAATTAATGTG
AGTTAGCTCACTCATTAGGCACCCCAGGCTTTACACTTTATGCTTCCGGCTCGTATGTTGTGTGGAATTG
TGAGCGGATAACAATTTCACACAGGAAACAGCTATGACCATGATTACGCCAAGCGCGCAATTAACCCTCA
CTAAAGGGAACAAAAGCTGGAGCTGCAAGC
